>Addgene plasmid #99867 | pmTFP1-ShadowG | addgene full sequence | sequence record 192825 | Addgene NGS Result
AACGCCAGCAACGCGGCCTTTTTACGGTTCCTGGCCTTTTGCTGGCCTTTTGCTCACATGTTCTTTCCTG
CGTTATCCCCTGATTCTGTGGATAACCGTATTACCGCCATGCATTAGTTATTAATAGTAATCAATTACGG
GGTCATTAGTTCATAGCCCATATATGGAGTTCCGCGTTACATAACTTACGGTAAATGGCCCGCCTGGCTG
ACCGCCCAACGACCCCCGCCCATTGACGTCAATAATGACGTATGTTCCCATAGTAACGCCAATAGGGACT
TTCCATTGACGTCAATGGGTGGAGTATTTACGGTAAACTGCCCACTTGGCAGTACATCAAGTGTATCATA
TGCCAAGTACGCCCCCTATTGACGTCAATGACGGTAAATGGCCCGCCTGGCATTATGCCCAGTACATGAC
CTTATGGGACTTTCCTACTTGGCAGTACATCTACGTATTAGTCATCGCTATTACCATGGTGATGCGGTTT
TGGCAGTACATCAATGGGCGTGGATAGCGGTTTGACTCACGGGGATTTCCAAGTCTCCACCCCATTGACG
TCAATGGGAGTTTGTTTTGGCACCAAAATCAACGGGACTTTCCAAAATGTCGTAACAACTCCGCCCCATT
GACGCAAATGGGCGGTAGGCGTGTACGGTGGGAGGTCTATATAAGCAGAGCTGGTTTAGTGAACCGTCAG
ATCCGCTAGCGCTACCGGTCGCCACCATGGTGAGCAAGGGCGAGGAGACCACAATGGGCGTAATCAAGCC
CGACATGAAGATCAAGCTGAAGATGGAGGGCAACGTGAATGGCCACGCCTTCGTGATCGAGGGCGAGGGC
GAGGGCAAGCCCTACGACGGCACCAACACCATCAACCTGGAGGTGAAGGAGGGAGCCCCCCTGCCCTTCT
CCTACGACATTCTGACCACCGCGTTCGCCTACGGCAACAGGGCCTTCACCAAGTACCCCGACGACATCCC
CAACTACTTCAAGCAGTCCTTCCCCGAGGGCTACTCTTGGGAGCGCACCATGACCTTCGAGGACAAGGGC
ATCGTGAAGGTGAAGTCCGACATCTCCATGGAGGAGGACTCCTTCATCTACGAGATACACCTCAAGGGCG
AGAACTTCCCCCCCAACGGCCCCGTGATGCAGAAGAAGACCACCGGCTGGGACGCCTCCACCGAGAGGAT
GTACGTGCGCGACGGCGTGCTGAAGGGCGACGTCAAGCACAAGCTGCTGCTGGAGGGCGGCGGCCACCAC
CGCGTTGACTTCAAGACCATCTACAGGGCCAAGAAGGCGGTGAAGCTGCCCGACTATCACTTTGTGGACC
ACCGCATCGAGATCCTGAACCACGACAAGGACTACAACAAGGTGACCGTTTACGAGAGCGCCGTGGCCCG
CAATTCCACCGACGGCATGGACGAGCTGTACAAGTCCGGACTCAGATCTCGAGCTCAAGCTTCGAATTCT
GCAGTCGACGGTACCGCGGGCCCGGGATCCGGAATGGTGAGCAAGGGCGAGGAGCTGTTCACCGGGGTGG
TGCCCATCCTGGTCGAGCTGGACGGCGACGTAAACGGCCACAAGTTCAGCGTGTCCGGCGAGGGCGAGGG
CGATGCCACCTACGGCAAGCTGACCCTGAAGCTCATCTGCACCACCGGCAAGCTGCCCGTGCCCTGGCCC
ACCCTCGTGACCACCTTCGGCTACGGCCTGATGTGCTTCGCGCGCTATCCAGACCACATGAAGCAGCACG
ACTTCTTCAAGTCCGCCATGCCCGAAGGCTACGTCCAGGAGCGCACCATCTTCTTCAAGGACGACGGCAA
CTACAAGACCCGCGCCGAGGTGAAGTTCGAGGGCGACACCCTGGTGAACCGCATCGAGCTGAAGGGCATC
GACTTCAAGGAGGACGGCAACATCCTGGGGCACAAGCTCGAGTACAACTGGAACAGCCACAACGTCTATA
TCATGGCCGACAAGCAGAAGAACGGCATCAAGGTGAACTTCAAGATCCGCCACAACATCGAGGACGGCAG
CGTGCAGCTCGCCGACCACTACCAGCAGAACACCCCCATCGGCGACGGCCCCGTGCTGCTGCCCGACAAC
CACTACCTGAGCACCCAGTCCAAGCTGAGCAAAGACCCCAACGAGAAGCGCGATCACATGGTCCTGCTGG
AGTTCGTGACCGCCGCCGGGATCACTCTCGGCATGGACGAGCTGTACAAGTAAGCGGCCGCGACTCTAGA
TCATAATCAGCCATACCACATTTGTAGAGGTTTTACTTGCTTTAAAAAACCTCCCACACCTCCCCCTGAA
CCTGAAACATAAAATGAATGCAATTGTTGTTGTTAACTTGTTTATTGCAGCTTATAATGGTTACAAATAA
AGCAATAGCATCACAAATTTCACAAATAAAGCATTTTTTTCACTGCATTCTAGTTGTGGTTTGTCCAAAC
TCATCAATGTATCTTAAGGCGTAAATTGTAAGCGTTAATATTTTGTTAAAATTCGCGTTAAATTTTTGTT
AAATCAGCTCATTTTTTAACCAATAGGCCGAAATCGGCAAAATCCCTTATAAATCAAAAGAATAGACCGA
GATAGGGT
[37 nt withheld, positions 2599-2635]
AAAGAACGTGGACTCCAACGTCAAAGG
[49 nt withheld, positions 2663-2711]
T
[91 nt withheld, positions 2713-2803]
G
[124 nt withheld, positions 2805-2928]
CAGGTGGCACTTTTCGGGGAAATGTGCGCGGAACCCCTATTTGTTTATTTTTCTAAATACATTCAAATAT
GTATCCGCTCATGAGACAATAACCCTGATAAATGCTTCAATAATATTGAAAAAGGAAGAGTCCTGAGGCG
GAAAGAACCAGCTGTGGAATGTGTGTCAGTTAGGGTGTGGAAAGTCCCCAGGCTCCCCAGCAGGCAGAAG
TATGCAAAGCATGCATCTCAATTAGTCAGCAACCAGGTGTGGAAAGTCCCCAGGCTCCCCAGCAGGCAGA
AGTATGCAAAGCATGCATCTCAATTAGTCAGCAACCATAGTCCCGCCCCTAACTCCGCCCATCCCGCCCC
TAACTCCGCCCAGTTCCGCCCATTCTCCGCCCCATGGCTGACTAATTTTTTTTATTTATGCAGAGGCCGA
GGCCGCCTCGGCCTCTGAGCTATTCCAGAAGTAGTGAGGAGGCTTTTTTGGAGGCCTAGGCTTTTGCAAA
GATCGATCAAGAGACAGGATGAGGATCGTTTCGCATGATTGAACAAGATGGATTGCACGCAGGTTCTCCG
GCCGCTTGGGTGGAGAGGCTATTCGGCTATGACTGGGCACAACAGACAATCGGCTGCTCTGATGCCGCCG
TGTTCCGGCTGTCAGCGCAGGGGCGCCCGGTTCTTTTTGTCAAGACCGACCTGTCCGGTGCCCTGAATGA
ACTGCAAGACGAGGCAGCGCGGCTATCGTGGCTGGCCACGACGGGCGTTCCTTGCGCAGCTGTGCTCGAC
GTTGTCACTGAAGCGGGAAGGGACTGGCTGCTATTGGGCGAAGTGCCGGGGCAGGATCTCCTGTCATCTC
ACCTTGCTCCTGCCGAGAAAGTATCCATCATGGCTGATGCAATGCGGCGGCTGCATACGCTTGATCCGGC
TACCTGCCCATTCGACCACCAAGCGAAACATCGCATCGAGCGAGCACGTACTCGGATGGAAGCCGGTCTT
GTCGATCAGGATGATCTGGACGAAGAGCATCAGGGGCTCGCGCCAGCCGAACTGTTCGCCAGGCTCAAGG
CGAGCATGCCCGACGGCGAGGATCTCGTCGTGACCCATGGCGATGCCTGCTTGCCGAATATCATGGTGGA
AAATGGCCGCTTTTCTGGATTCATCGACTGTGGCCGGCTGGGTGTGGCGGACCGCTATCAGGACATAGCG
TTGGCTACCCGTGATATTGCTGAAGAGCTTGGCGGCGAATGGGCTGACCGCTTCCTCGTGCTTTACGGTA
TCGCCGCTCCCGATTCGCAGCGCATCGCCTTCTATCGCCTTCTTGACGAGTTCTTCTGAGCGGGACTCTG
GGGTTCGAAATGACCGACCAAGCGACGCCCAACCTGCCATCACGAGATTTCGATTCCACCGCCGCCTTCT
ATGAAAGGTTGGGCTTCGGAATCGTTTTCCGGGACGCCGGCTGGATGATCCTCCAGCGCGGGGATCTCAT
GCTGGAGTTCTTCGCCCACCCTAGGGGGAGGCTAACTGAAACACGGAAGGAGACAATACCGGAAGGAACC
CGCGCTATGACGGCAATAAAAAGACAGAATAAAACGCACGGTGTTGGGTCGTTTGTTCATAAACGCGGGG
TTCGGTCCCAGGGCTGGCACTCTGTCGATACCCCACCGAGACCCCATTGGGGCCAATACGCCCGCGTTTC
TTCCTTTTCCCCACCCCACCCCCCAAGTTCGGGTGAAGGCCCAGGGCTCGCAGCCAACGTCGGGGCGGCA
GGCCCTGCCATAGCCTCAGGTTACTCATATATACTTTAGATTGATTTAAAACTTCATTTTTAATTTAAAA
GGATCTAGGTGAAGATCCTTTTTGATAATCTCATGACCAAAATCCCTTAACGTGAGTTTTCGTTCCACTG
AGCGTCAGACCCCGTAGAAAAGATCAAAGGATCTTCTTGAGATCCTTTTTTTCTGCGCGTAATCTGCTGC
TTGCAAACAAAAAAACCACCGCTACCAGCGGTGGTTTGTTTGCCGGATCAAGAGCTACCAACTCTTTTTC
CGAAGGTAACTGGCTTCAGCAGAGCGCAGATACCAAATACTGTTCTTCTAGTGTAGCCGTAGTTAGGCCA
CCACTTCAAGAACTCTGTAGCACCGCCTACATACCTCGCTCTGCTAATCCTGTTACCAGTGGCTGCTGCC
AGTGGCGATAAGTCGTGTCTTACCGGGTTGGACTCAAGACGATAGTTACCGGATAAGGCGCAGCGGTCGG
GCTGAACGGGGGGTTCGTGCACACAGCCCAGCTTGGAGCGAACGACCTACACCGAACTGAGATACCTACA
GCGTGAGCTATGAGAAAGCGCCACGCTTCCCGAAGGGAGAAAGGCGGACAGGTATCCGGTAAGCGGCAGG
GTCGGAACAGGAGAGCGCACGAGGGAGCTTCCAGGGGGAAACGCCTGGTATCTTTATAGTCCTGTCGGGT
TTCGCCACCTCTGACTTGAGCGTCGATTTTTGTGATGCTCGTCAGGGGGGCGGAGCCTATGGAAA
Features (pLannotate 1.2.2; 16 found; start..end, strand, type, name):
     48..107     +  rep_origin     RSF ori (fragment): Plasmids containing the RSF 1030 origin of replication can be propagated in E. coli cells that contain additional plasmids with compatible origins.
    175..478     +  enhancer       CMV enhancer: human cytomegalovirus immediate early enhancer
    479..682     +  promoter       CMV promoter: human cytomegalovirus (CMV) immediate early promoter
    727..1434    +  CDS            mTFP1: mTFP1 is a basic (constitutively fluorescent) cyan fluorescent protein published in 2006, derived from Clavularia sp.. It has low acid sensitivity.
   1435..1500    +  misc_feature   MCS: multiple cloning site
   1504..2223    +  CDS            mEYFP: enhanced YFP with monomerizing A206K mutation (Zacharias et al., 2002) mammalian codon-optimized
   2239..2322    +  CDS            large T antigen (fragment): large T antigen from SV40 (simian virus 40)
   2345..2466    +  polyA_signal   SV40 poly(A) signal: SV40 polyadenylation signal
   2500..2928    -  rep_origin     f1 ori (sequence partly withheld): f1 bacteriophage origin of replication; arrow indicates direction of (+) strand synthesis
   2955..3059    +  promoter       AmpR promoter: bla
   3061..3418    +  promoter       SV40 promoter: SV40 enhancer and early promoter
   3453..4247    +  CDS            NeoR/KanR: aminoglycoside phosphotransferase from Tn5; aph(3')-II (or nptII); confers resistance to neomycin, kanamycin, and G418 (Geneticin®)
   4268..4420    +  CDS            ble (fragment): BLE_KLEPN - Experimental evidence at protein level: Swiss-Prot protein existence level 1. Binding protein with a strong affinity to the bleomycin family of antibiotics. Binds to CL990; an antimitotic-antibiotic compound. From Klebsiella pneumoniae.
   4479..4526    +  polyA_signal   HSV TK poly(A) signal: herpes simplex virus thymidine kinase polyadenylation signal (Cole and Stacy, 1985)
   4617..4633    -  polyA_signal   bGH poly(A) signal (fragment): bovine growth hormone polyadenylation signal
   4855..5443    +  rep_origin     ori: high-copy-number ColE1/pMB1/pBR322/pUC origin of replication
