[The description below was written by a language model from this plasmid's Addgene catalogue record and pLannotate feature annotations shown in this document.]
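Description:
pmTFP1-ShadowG is a mammalian expression plasmid built on the pmTFP1-C backbone. It encodes a tandem fusion of the cyan fluorescent protein mTFP1 and ShadowG, and its stated purpose is measuring FRET between the two. The human CMV immediate-early enhancer and promoter drive the fusion. The mTFP1 coding sequence comes first, followed by a short multiple cloning site that acts as the linker. ShadowG sits downstream, cloned between BamHI and NotI sites that both remain intact, so mTFP1 forms the N-terminal partner. An SV40 polyadenylation signal terminates the transcript.

The automated feature table labels the second reading frame as mEYFP. This most likely reflects sequence similarity, since ShadowG is generally known as a dark, weakly emitting YFP-derived variant designed as a FRET acceptor; the catalogue entry identifies the insert as ShadowG. A dark acceptor quenches the donor while adding little emission of its own, which suits readout by donor fluorescence lifetime. The associated publication title concerns dual-colour FLIM with multiplexed kinase biosensors under a single excitation wavelength, so a covalently linked donor–acceptor tandem like this one plausibly serves as a reference for that FRET pair, although the record does not say so explicitly.

The plasmid replicates at high copy in E. coli from a ColE1/pUC-type origin and also carries an f1 origin. A single Tn5 NeoR/KanR gene provides both selections. A bacterial bla-type promoter expresses it for kanamycin resistance, and the SV40 early promoter with an HSV TK polyadenylation signal expresses it for G418 selection in mammalian cells. Several short annotated fragments (RSF ori, large T antigen, ble, bGH poly(A)) are probably backbone remnants or partial annotation matches rather than functional elements.
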