Addgene plasmid #99867: pmTFP1-ShadowG
Purpose: Measure FRET between mTFP1 and ShadowG
Depositing lab: Marc Tramier. Publication: Multiplexing PKA and ERK1&2 kinases FRET biosensors in living cells using single excitation wavelength dual colour FLIM. Demeautis C, Sipieter F, Roul J, Chapuis C, Padilla-Parra S, Riquet FB, Tramier M. Sci Rep. 2017 Jan 20;7:41026. doi: 10.1038/srep41026. PubMed 28106114.
Backbone
  Vector backbone: pmTFP1-C
  Backbone manufacturer: Allele
  Vector type: Mammalian Expression
  Selectable markers: Neomycin (select with G418)
Growth in bacteria
  Bacterial resistance: Kanamycin, 50 μg/mL
  Growth temperature: 37°C
  Growth strain: DH5alpha
  Copy number: High Copy
Gene/Insert
  Gene/Insert name: ShadowG
  Promoter: CMV
  Tag / fusion protein: mTFP1 (N terminal on backbone)
  Cloning method: Restriction Enzyme; 5′ cloning site BamHI (not destroyed); 3′ cloning site NotI (not destroyed)
  Sequencing primers: 5′ CMV Forward: CGCAAATGGGCGGTAGGCGTG; 3′ pEGFP_Rev: TTTAAAGCAAGTAAAACCTC
Terms and licenses: Academic/Nonprofit Terms; Industry Terms: Not Available to Industry
How to cite: pmTFP1-ShadowG was a gift from Marc Tramier (Addgene plasmid # 99867 ; http://n2t.net/addgene:99867 ; RRID:Addgene_99867)
